>Addgene plasmid #208982 | pDONR221-kcnk1b | addgene full sequence | sequence record 413263 | Addgene NGS Result
ATAAAACGAAAGGCCCAGTCTTCCGACTGAGCCTTTCGTTTTATTTGATGCCTGGCAGTTCCCTACTCTC
GCGTTAACGCTAGCATGGATGTTTTCCCAGTCACGACGTTGTAAAACGACGGCCAGTCTTAAGCTCGGGC
CCCAAATAATGATTTTATTTTGACTGATAGTGACCTGTTCGTTGCAACAAATTGATGAGCAATGCTTTTT
TATAATGCCAACTTTGTACAAAAAAGCAGGCTTCACCATGCTTCAGTCCCTCGCCGGTAATTCGTGCGTG
CGCCTGATACAGAGCAACAAATCGGCGTGGTATTTTCTTTTCCTGGTGCTCGGCTACGTGCTGTATCTGA
TCTTCGGTGCGGTGGTGTTTTCCTCGGTGGAGCTGCCGTATGAAGACGACCTTCGCCAGCAGCTCAGAGA
GATAAAGAGACTTTTCCTCCAGGAGCACCAGTGTCTGTCCGAGGAGCGGCTCGAGAGGTTTCTGTCCAAA
GCCCTGGAGGCCAGCAATTATGGGGTGTCTATTCTCAACAACGCCTCGGCTAGCTGGAACTGGGACTTCA
CCTCGTCTTTGTTTTTTGCGAGCACCGTCTTATCGACCACAGGATATGGTCACACTGCCCCTCTCTCTGA
TGGCGGAAAGGCATTCTGCATCATTTATTCAGTGATTGGCATCCCCTTCACCCTCCTCTTCCTCACGGCT
GTGGTGCAAAGGATCATGGTGTATAGCACGTGGAGGCCCATCATGTATGTTCACACACGCTGGGGTCTGT
CTAAACCCCTGGTGGCCCTCGTTCACGCGACTCTGCTGGCTGTCGTGGCTGTGTCCTGCTTCTTCCTCAT
CCCTGCCGCCATCTTCTCTGCCCTAGAAGAGAACTGGAACTTTCTGGAGTCCTTCTACTTCTGCTTTATC
TCCCTTTCCACCATCGGCCTTGGTGACTATGTGCCCGGAGAGGCCTTTAACCAGAGGTTTCGTGAGCTCT
ACAAACTGGGCATCACTGTGTATCTCCTGCTGGGCCTGATCGCCATGCTGGTGGTGCTGGAGACCTTCTG
TGAGCTCCAACAGCTCAAGCAGCTCCGCAAGATGTTTTACCTGAAGAAGGAGAAACCGCAGGACCGTCTG
GCCATCATGGAGCACGACCACCTGGCCTTCTCCTCCATGCCGGACGCCACCATCCACTCGCCCCACGAGG
ACAAAACCGAGCCCTTTGTGGACTTCCCTGTGTTGACCTCTCCAGGAGGAGACGACCCCATGATCAAATA
GGACCCAGCTTTCTTGTACAAAGTTGGCATTATAAGAAAGCATTGCTTATCAATTTGTTGCAACGAACAG
GTCACTATCAGTCAAAATAAAATCATTATTTGCCATCCAGCTGATATCCCCTATAGTGAGTCGTATTACA
TGGTCATAGCTGTTTCCTGGCAGCTCTGGCCCGTGTCTCAAAATCTCTGATGTTACATTGCACAAGATAA
AAATATATCATCATGAACAATAAAACTGTCTGCTTACATAAACAGTAATACAAGGGGTGTTATGAGCCAT
ATTCAACGGGAAACGTCGAGGCCGCGATTAAATTCCAACATGGATGCTGATTTATATGGGTATAAATGGG
CTCGCGATAATGTCGGGCAATCAGGTGCGACAATCTATCGCTTGTATGGGAAGCCCGATGCGCCAGAGTT
GTTTCTGAAACATGGCAAAGGTAGCGTTGCCAATGATGTTACAGATGAGATGGTCAGACTAAACTGGCTG
ACGGAATTTATGCCTCTTCCGACCATCAAGCATTTTATCCGTACTCCTGATGATGCATGGTTACTCACCA
CTGCGATCCCCGGAAAAACAGCATTCCAGGTATTAGAAGAATATCCTGATTCAGGTGAAAATATTGTTGA
TGCGCTGGCAGTGTTCCTGCGCCGGTTGCATTCGATTCCTGTTTGTAATTGTCCTTTTAACAGCGATCGC
GTATTTCGTCTCGCTCAGGCGCAATCACGAATGAATAACGGTTTGGTTGATGCGAGTGATTTTGATGACG
AGCGTAATGGCTGGCCTGTTGAACAAGTCTGGAAAGAAATGCATAAACTTTTGCCATTCTCACCGGATTC
AGTCGTCACTCATGGTGATTTCTCACTTGATAACCTTATTTTTGACGAGGGGAAATTAATAGGTTGTATT
GATGTTGGACGAGTCGGAATCGCAGACCGATACCAGGATCTTGCCATCCTATGGAACTGCCTCGGTGAGT
TTTCTCCTTCATTACAGAAACGGCTTTTTCAAAAATATGGTATTGATAATCCTGATATGAATAAATTGCA
GTTTCATTTGATGCTCGATGAGTTTTTCTAATCAGAATTGGTTAATTGGTTGTAACACTGGCAGAGCATT
ACGCTGACTTGACGGGACGGCGCAAGCTCATGACCAAAATCCCTTAACGTGAGTTACGCGTCGTTCCACT
GAGCGTCAGACCCCGTAGAAAAGATCAAAGGATCTTCTTGAGATCCTTTTTTTCTGCGCGTAATCTGCTG
CTTGCAAACAAAAAAACCACCGCTACCAGCGGTGGTTTGTTTGCCGGATCAAGAGCTACCAACTCTTTTT
CCGAAGGTAACTGGCTTCAGCAGAGCGCAGATACCAAATACTGTTCTTCTAGTGTAGCCGTAGTTAGGCC
ACCACTTCAAGAACTCTGTAGCACCGCCTACATACCTCGCTCTGCTAATCCTGTTACCAGTGGCTGCTGC
CAGTGGCGATAAGTCGTGTCTTACCGGGTTGGACTCAAGACGATAGTTACCGGATAAGGCGCAGCGGTCG
GGCTGAACGGGGGGTTCGTGCACACAGCCCAGCTTGGAGCGAACGACCTACACCGAACTGAGATACCTAC
AGCGTGAGCTATGAGAAAGCGCCACGCTTCCCGAAGGGAGAAAGGCGGACAGGTATCCGGTAAGCGGCAG
GGTCGGAACAGGAGAGCGCACGAGGGAGCTTCCAGGGGGAAACGCCTGGTATCTTTATAGTCCTGTCGGG
TTTCGCCACCTCTGACTTGAGCGTCGATTTTTGTGATGCTCGTCAGGGGGGCGGAGCCTATGGAAAAACG
CCAGCAACGCGGCCTTTTTACGGTTCCTGGCCTTTTGCTGGCCTTTTGCTCACATGTTCTTTCCTGCGTT
ATCCCCTGATTCTGTGGATAACCGTATTACCGCCTTTGAGTGAGCTGATACCGCTCGCCGCAGCCGAACG
ACCGAGCGCAGCGAGTCAGTGAGCGAGGAAGCGGAAGAGCGCCCAATACGCAAACCGCCTCTCCCCGCGC
GTTGGCCGATTCATTAATGCAGCTGGCACGACAGGTTTCCCGACTGGAAAGCGGGCAGTGAGCGCAACGC
AATTAATACGCGTACCGCTAGCCAGGAAGAGTTTGTAGAAACGCAAAAAGGCCATCCGTCAGGATGGCCT
TCTGCTTAGTTTGATGCCTGGCAGTTTATGGCGGGCGTCCTGCCCGCCACCCTCCGGGCCGTTGCTTCAC
AACGTTCAAATCCGCTCCCGGCGGATTTGTCCTACTCAGGAGAGCGTTCACCGACAAACAACAG
Features (pLannotate 1.2.2; 11 found; start..end, strand, type, name):
      1..44      +  terminator     rrnB T1 terminator: Escherichia coli rrnB; transcription terminator T1 from the E. coli rrnB gene
     91..127     -  CDS            lacZα (fragment): LacZα fragment of β-galactosidase; lacZ fragment
    143..242     +  protein_bind   attL1: mutant version of attL; recombination site for the Gateway® LR reaction LR Clonase™
    248..1210    +  CDS            KCNK1: KCNK1_HUMAN - Also known as HOHO1 From Homo sapiens (Human).
   1263..1362    -  protein_bind   attL2: mutant version of attL; recombination site for the Gateway® LR reaction LR Clonase™
   1380..1398    -  promoter       T7 promoter: promoter for bacteriophage T7 RNA polymerase
   1532..2341    +  CDS            KanR: aminoglycoside phosphotransferase; aph(3')-Ia; confers resistance to kanamycin in bacteria or G418 (Geneticin®) in eukaryotes
   2488..3076    +  rep_origin     ori: high-copy-number ColE1/pMB1/pBR322/pUC origin of replication
   3259..3351    +  CDS            lacI (fragment): lac repressor; lacI; The lac repressor binds to the lac operator to inhibit transcription in E. coli. This inhibition can be relieved by adding lactose or isopropyl-β-D-thiogalactopyranoside (IPTG).
   3406..3433    -  terminator     rrnB T2 terminator: transcription terminator T2 from the E. coli rrnB gene
   3525..3564    -  terminator     rrnB T1 terminator (fragment): Escherichia coli rrnB; transcription terminator T1 from the E. coli rrnB gene
