[The description below was written by a language model from this plasmid's Addgene catalogue record and pLannotate feature annotations shown in this document.]
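Description:
pDONR221-kcnk1b is a Gateway entry clone built on the Invitrogen pDONR221 backbone (spelled "pDORN221" in the record) and classed as a cloning vector. It is propagated in E. coli from a high-copy ColE1/pUC-type origin and selected with kanamycin through the KanR aminoglycoside phosphotransferase gene. The total size is 3,564 bp, of which about 1 kb is insert. rrnB T1 and T2 transcription terminators lie upstream of the cloning region, where they insulate the insert from read-through transcription originating in the backbone. The short lacZα and lacI fragments in the annotation are residual vector sequence, not functional genes.

The insert is zebrafish (Danio rerio) kcnk1b, which encodes a two-pore domain potassium channel. It was introduced by Gateway recombination and is therefore flanked by attL1 and attL2 sites. The annotation tool labels the coding region as human KCNK1; this reflects a homology match to the human orthologue, and the catalogue entry identifies the sequence as the zebrafish gene. The attL sites would allow transfer of the insert into attR-containing destination vectors by an LR reaction.

A T7 promoter sits just beyond attL2 on the opposite strand to the forward-oriented coding sequence. Transcription by T7 RNA polymerase therefore reads back through the insert and should yield RNA antisense to the kcnk1b mRNA. This fits the stated purpose of riboprobe generation, presumably for in situ hybridisation, given that the associated work examined expression of this channel family in zebrafish embryos. No eukaryotic promoter or expression elements are annotated, so the plasmid serves as a probe template and cloning intermediate, not an expression construct.
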