Addgene plasmid #208982: pDONR221-kcnk1b
Purpose: Riboprobe generation
Depositing lab: GuangJun Zhang. Depositing organization: Purdue University. Publication: Evolution of two-pore domain potassium channels and their gene expression in zebrafish embryos. Park SJ, Silic MR, Staab PL, Chen J, Zackschewski EL, Zhang G. Dev Dyn. 2024 Jan 25. doi: 10.1002/dvdy.690. PubMed 38270285.
Backbone
  Vector backbone: pDORN221
  Backbone manufacturer: Invitrogen
  Backbone size w/o insert (bp): 2550
  Total vector size (bp): 3564
  Vector type: Cloning
Growth in bacteria
  Bacterial resistance: Kanamycin, 50 μg/mL
  Growth temperature: 37°C
  Growth strain: DH5alpha
  Copy number: High Copy
Gene/Insert
  Gene/Insert name: kcnk1b (alt name: si:ch211-67f13.6)
  Species: D. rerio (zebrafish)
  Insert size (bp): 1014
  GenBank ID: NM_001290348.1
  Entrez Gene: kcnk1b (a.k.a. si:ch211-67f13.6)
  Promoter: T7
  Cloning method: Gateway Cloning
  Sequencing primers: 5′ M13F; 3′ M13R
Terms and licenses: Academic/Nonprofit Terms; Industry Terms: Not Available to Industry
How to cite: pDONR221-kcnk1b was a gift from GuangJun Zhang (Addgene plasmid # 208982 ; http://n2t.net/addgene:208982 ; RRID:Addgene_208982)
